>Addgene plasmid #223623 | pHR-Spy-CD28(Y191F) | addgene full sequence | sequence record 444083 | Addgene NGS Result
CGATACCGTCGACCTCGAGGGAATTAATTCGAGCTCGGTACCTTTAAGACCAATGACTTACAAGGCAGCT
GTAGATCTTAGCCACTTTTTAAAAGAAAAGGGGGGACTGGAAGGGCTAATTCACTCCCAACGAAGACAAG
ATCTGCTTTTTGCTTGTACTGGGTCTCTCTGGTTAGACCAGATCTGAGCCTGGGAGCTCTCTGGCTAACT
AGGGAACCCACTGCTTAAGCCTCAATAAAGCTTGCCTTGAGTGCTTCAAGTAGTGTGTGCCCGTCTGTTG
TGTGACTCTGGTAACTAGAGATCCCTCAGACCCTTTTAGTCAGTGTGGAAAATCTCTAGCAGCATCTAGA
ATTAATTCCGTGTATTCTATAGTGTCACCTAAATCGTATGTGTATGATACATAAGGTTATGTATTAATTG
TAGCCGCGTTCTAACGACAATATGTACAAGCCTAATTGTGTAGCATCTGGCTTACTGAAGCAGACCCTAT
CATCTCTCTCGTAAACTGCCGTCAGAGTCGGTTTGGTTGGACGAACCTTCTGAGTTTCTGGTAACGCCGT
CCCGCACCCGGAAATGGTCAGCGAACCAATCAGCAGGGTCATCGCTAGCCAGATCCTCTACGCCGGACGC
ATCGTGGCCGGCATCACCGGCGCCACAGGTGCGGTTGCTGGCGCCTATATCGCCGACATCACCGATGGGG
AAGATCGGGCTCGCCACTTCGGGCTCATGAGCGCTTGTTTCGGCGTGGGTATGGTGGCAGGCCCCGTGGC
CGGGGGACTGTTGGGCGCCATCTCCTTGCATGCACCATTCCTTGCGGCGGCGGTGCTCAACGGCCTCAAC
CTACTACTGGGCTGCTTCCTAATGCAGGAGTCGCATAAGGGAGAGCGTCGAATGGTGCACTCTCAGTACA
ATCTGCTCTGATGCCGCATAGTTAAGCCAGCCCCGACACCCGCCAACACCCGCTGACGCGCCCTGACGGG
CTTGTCTGCTCCCGGCATCCGCTTACAGACAAGCTGTGACCGTCTCCGGGAGCTGCATGTGTCAGAGGTT
TTCACCGTCATCACCGAAACGCGCGAGACGAAAGGGCCTCGTGATACGCCTATTTTTATAGGTTAATGTC
ATGATAATAATGGTTTCTTAGACGTCAGGTGGCACTTTTCGGGGAAATGTGCGCGGAACCCCTATTTGTT
TATTTTTCTAAATACATTCAAATATGTATCCGCTCATGAGACAATAACCCTGATAAATGCTTCAATAATA
TTGAAAAAGGAAGAGTATGAGTATTCAACATTTCCGTGTCGCCCTTATTCCCTTTTTTGCGGCATTTTGC
CTTCCTGTTTTTGCTCACCCAGAAACGCTGGTGAAAGTAAAAGATGCTGAAGATCAGTTGGGTGCACGAG
TGGGTTACATCGAACTGGATCTCAACAGCGGTAAGATCCTTGAGAGTTTTCGCCCCGAAGAACGTTTTCC
AATGATGAGCACTTTTAAAGTTCTGCTATGTGGCGCGGTATTATCCCGTATTGACGCCGGGCAAGAGCAA
CTCGGTCGCCGCATACACTATTCTCAGAATGACTTGGTTGAGTACTCACCAGTCACAGAAAAGCATCTTA
CGGATGGCATGACAGTAAGAGAATTATGCAGTGCTGCCATAACCATGAGTGATAACACTGCGGCCAACTT
ACTTCTGACAACGATCGGAGGACCGAAGGAGCTAACCGCTTTTTTGCACAACATGGGGGATCATGTAACT
CGCCTTGATCGTTGGGAACCGGAGCTGAATGAAGCCATACCAAACGACGAGCGTGACACCACGATGCCTG
TAGCAATGGCAACAACGTTGCGCAAACTATTAACTGGCGAACTACTTACTCTAGCTTCCCGGCAACAATT
AATAGACTGGATGGAGGCGGATAAAGTTGCAGGACCACTTCTGCGCTCGGCCCTTCCGGCTGGCTGGTTT
ATTGCTGATAAATCTGGAGCCGGTGAGCGTGGGTCTCGCGGTATCATTGCAGCACTGGGGCCAGATGGTA
AGCCCTCCCGTATCGTAGTTATCTACACGACGGGGAGTCAGGCAACTATGGATGAACGAAATAGACAGAT
CGCTGAGATAGGTGCCTCACTGATTAAGCATTGGTAACTGTCAGACCAAGTTTACTCATATATACTTTAG
ATTGATTTAAAACTTCATTTTTAATTTAAAAGGATCTAGGTGAAGATCCTTTTTGATAATCTCATGACCA
AAATCCCTTAACGTGAGTTTTCGTTCCACTGAGCGTCAGACCCCGTAGAAAAGATCAAAGGATCTTCTTG
AGATCCTTTTTTTCTGCGCGTAATCTGCTGCTTGCAAACAAAAAAACCACCGCTACCAGCGGTGGTTTGT
TTGCCGGATCAAGAGCTACCAACTCTTTTTCCGAAGGTAACTGGCTTCAGCAGAGCGCAGATACCAAATA
CTGTTCTTCTAGTGTAGCCGTAGTTAGGCCACCACTTCAAGAACTCTGTAGCACCGCCTACATACCTCGC
TCTGCTAATCCTGTTACCAGTGGCTGCTGCCAGTGGCGATAAGTCGTGTCTTACCGGGTTGGACTCAAGA
CGATAGTTACCGGATAAGGCGCAGCGGTCGGGCTGAACGGGGGGTTCGTGCACACAGCCCAGCTTGGAGC
GAACGACCTACACCGAACTGAGATACCTACAGCGTGAGCTATGAGAAAGCGCCACGCTTCCCGAAGGGAG
AAAGGCGGACAGGTATCCGGTAAGCGGCAGGGTCGGAACAGGAGAGCGCACGAGGGAGCTTCCAGGGGGA
AACGCCTGGTATCTTTATAGTCCTGTCGGGTTTCGCCACCTCTGACTTGAGCGTCGATTTTTGTGATGCT
CGTCAGGGGGGCGGAGCCTATGGAAAAACGCCAGCAACGCGGCCTTTTTACGGTTCCTGGCCTTTTGCTG
GCCTTTTGCTCACATGTTCTTTCCTGCGTTATCCCCTGATTCTGTGGATAACCGTATTACCGCCTTTGAG
TGAGCTGATACCGCTCGCCGCAGCCGAACGACCGAGCGCAGCGAGTCAGTGAGCGAGGAAGCGGAAGAGC
GCCCAATACGCAAACCGCCTCTCCCCGCGCGTTGGCCGATTCATTAATGCAGCTGTGGAATGTGTGTCAG
TTAGGGTGTGGAAAGTCCCCAGGCTCCCCAGCAGGCAGAAGTATGCAAAGCATGCATCTCAATTAGTCAG
CAACCAGGTGTGGAAAGTCCCCAGGCTCCCCAGCAGGCAGAAGTATGCAAAGCATGCATCTCAATTAGTC
AGCAACCATAGTCCCGCCCCTAACTCCGCCCATCCCGCCCCTAACTCCGCCCAGTTCCGCCCATTCTCCG
CCCCATGGCTGACTAATTTTTTTTATTTATGCAGAGGCCGAGGCCGCCTCGGCCTCTGAGCTATTCCAGA
AGTAGTGAGGAGGCTTTTTTGGAGGCCTAGGCTTTTGCAAAAAGCTTGGACACAAGACAGGCTTGCGAGA
TATGTTTGAGAATACCACTTTATCCCGCGTCAGGGAGAGGCAGTGCGTAAAAAGACGCGGACTCATGTGA
AATACTGGTTTTTAGTGCGCCAGATCTCTATAATCTCGCGCAACCTATTTTCCCCTCGAACACTTTTTAA
GCCGTAGATAAACAGGCTGGGACACTTCACATGAGCGAAAAATACATCGTCACCTGGGACATGTTGCAGA
TCCATGCACGTAAACTCGCAAGCCGACTGATGCCTTCTGAACAATGGAAAGGCATTATTGCCGTAAGCCG
TGGCGGTCTGTACCGGGTGCGTTACTGGCGCGTGAACTGGGTATTCGTCATGTCGATACCGTTTGTATTT
CCAGCTACGATCACGACAACCAGCGCGAGCTTAAAGTGCTGAAACGCGCAGAAGGCGATGGCGAAGGCTT
CATCGTTATTGATGACCTGGTGGATACCGGTGGTACTGCGGTTGCGATTCGTGAAATGTATCCAAAAGCG
CACTTTGTCACCATCTTCGCAAAACCGGCTGGTCGTCCGCTGGTTGATGACTATGTTGTTGATATCCCGC
AAGATACCTGGATTGAACAGCCGTGGGATATGGGCGTCGTATTCGTCCCGCCAATCTCCGGTCGCTAATC
TTTTCAACGCCTGGCACTGCCGGGCGTTGTTCTTTTTAACTTCAGGCGGGTTACAATAGTTTCCAGTAAG
TATTCTGGAGGCTGCATCCATGACACAGGCAAACCTGAGCGAAACCCTGTTCAAACCCCGCTTTAAACAT
CCTGAAACCTCGACGCTAGTCCGCCGCTTTAATCACGGCGCACAACCGCCTGTGCAGTCGGCCCTTGATG
GTAAAACCATCCCTCACTGGTATCGCATGATTAACCGTCTGATGTGGATCTGGCGCGGCATTGACCCACG
CGAAATCCTCGACGTCCAGGCACGTATTGTGATGAGCGATGCCGAACGTACCGACGATGATTTATACGAT
ACGGTGATTGGCTACCGTGGCGGCAACTGGATTTATGAGTGGGCCCCGGATCTTTGTGAAGGAACCTTAC
TTCTGTGGTGTGACATAATTGGACAAACTACCTACAGAGATTTAAAGCTCTAAGGTAAATATAAAATTTT
TAAGTGTATAATGTGTTAAACTACTGATTCTAATTGTTTGTGTATTTTAGATTCCAACCTATGGAACTGA
TGAATGGGAGCAGTGGTGGAATGCCTTTAATGAGGAAAACCTGTTTTGCTCAGAAGAAATGCCATCTAGT
GATGATGAGGCTACTGCTGACTCTCAACATTCTACTCCTCCAAAAAAGAAGAGAAAGGTAGAAGACCCCA
AGGACTTTCCTTCAGAATTGCTAAGTTTTTTGAGTCATGCTGTGTTTAGTAATAGAACTCTTGCTTGCTT
TGCTATTTACACCACAAAGGAAAAAGCTGCACTGCTATACAAGAAAATTATGGAAAAATATTCTGTAACC
TTTATAAGTAGGCATAACAGTTATAATCATAACATACTGTTTTTTCTTACTCCACACAGGCATAGAGTGT
CTGCTATTAATAACTATGCTCAAAAATTGTGTACCTTTAGCTTTTTAATTTGTAAAGGGGTTAATAAGGA
ATATTTGATGTATAGTGCCTTGACTAGAGATCATAATCAGCCATACCACATTTGTAGAGGTTTTACTTGC
TTTAAAAAACCTCCCACACCTCCCCCTGAACCTGAAACATAAAATGAATGCAATTGTTGTTGTTAACTTG
TTTATTGCAGCTTATAATGGTTACAAATAAAGCAATAGCATCACAAATTTCACAAATAAAGCATTTTTTT
CACTGCATTCTAGTTGTGGTTTGTCCAAACTCATCAATGTATCTTATCATGTCTGGATCAACTGGATAAC
TCAAGCTAACCAAAATCATCCCAAACTTCCCACCCCATACCCTATTACCACTGCCAATTACCTGTGGTTT
CATTTACTCTAAACCTGTGATTCCTCTGAATTATTTTCATTTTAAAGAAATTGTATTTGTTAAATATGTA
CTACAAACTTAGTAGTTGGAAGGGCTAATTCACTCCCAAAGAAGACAAGATATCCTTGATCTGTGGATCT
ACCACACACAAGGCTACTTCCCTGATTAGCAGAACTACACACCAGGGCCAGGGGTCAGATATCCACTGAC
CTTTGGATGGTGCTACAAGCTAGTACCAGTTGAGCCAGATAAGGTAGAAGAGGCCAATAAAGGAGAGAAC
ACCAGCTTGTTACACCCTGTGAGCCTGCATGGGATGGATGACCCGGAGAGAGAAGTGTTAGAGTGGAGGT
TTGACAGCCGCCTAGCATTTCATCACGTGGCCCGAGAGCTGCATCCGGAGTACTTCAAGAACTGCTGATA
TCGAGCTTGCTACAAGGGACTTTCCGCTGGGGACTTTCCAGGGAGGCGTGGCCTGGGCGGGACTGGGGAG
TGGCGAGCCCTCAGATCCTGCATATAAGCAGCTGCTTTTTGCCTGTACTGGGTCTCTCTGGTTAGACCAG
ATCTGAGCCTGGGAGCTCTCTGGCTAACTAGGGAACCCACTGCTTAAGCCTCAATAAAGCTTGCCTTGAG
TGCTTCAAGTAGTGTGTGCCCGTCTGTTGTGTGACTCTGGTAACTAGAGATCCCTCAGACCCTTTTAGTC
AGTGTGGAAAATCTCTAGCAGTGGCGCCCGAACAGGGACTTGAAAGCGAAAGGGAAACCAGAGGAGCTCT
CTCGACGCAGGACTCGGCTTGCTGAAGCGCGCACGGCAAGAGGCGAGGGGCGGCGACTGGTGAGTACGCC
AAAAATTTTGACTAGCGGAGGCTAGAAGGAGAGAGATGGGTGCGAGAGCGTCAGTATTAAGCGGGGGAGA
ATTAGATCGCGATGGGAAAAAATTCGGTTAAGGCCAGGGGGAAAGAAAAAATATAAATTAAAACATATAG
TATGGGCAAGCAGGGAGCTAGAACGATTCGCAGTTAATCCTGGCCTGTTAGAAACATCAGAAGGCTGTAG
ACAAATACTGGGACAGCTACAACCATCCCTTCAGACAGGATCAGAAGAACTTAGATCATTATATAATACA
GTAGCAACCCTCTATTGTGTGCATCAAAGGATAGAGATAAAAGACACCAAGGAAGCTTTAGACAAGATAG
AGGAAGAGCAAAACAAAAGTAAGACCACCGCACAGCAAGCGGCCGGCCGCTGATCTTCAGACCTGGAGGA
GGAGATATGAGGGACAATTGGAGAAGTGAATTATATAAATATAAAGTAGTAAAAATTGAACCATTAGGAG
TAGCACCCACCAAGGCAAAGAGAAGAGTGGTGCAGAGAGAAAAAAGAGCAGTGGGAATAGGAGCTTTGTT
CCTTGGGTTCTTGGGAGCAGCAGGAAGCACTATGGGCGCAGCGTCAATGACGCTGACGGTACAGGCCAGA
CAATTATTGTCTGGTATAGTGCAGCAGCAGAACAATTTGCTGAGGGCTATTGAGGCGCAACAGCATCTGT
TGCAACTCACAGTCTGGGGCATCAAGCAGCTCCAGGCAAGAATCCTGGCTGTGGAAAGATACCTAAAGGA
TCAACAGCTCCTGGGGATTTGGGGTTGCTCTGGAAAACTCATTTGCACCACTGCTGTGCCTTGGAATGCT
AGTTGGAGTAATAAATCTCTGGAACAGATTTGGAATCACACGACCTGGATGGAGTGGGACAGAGAAATTA
ACAATTACACAAGCTTAATACACTCCTTAATTGAAGAATCGCAAAACCAGCAAGAAAAGAATGAACAAGA
ATTATTGGAATTAGATAAATGGGCAAGTTTGTGGAATTGGTTTAACATAACAAATTGGCTGTGGTATATA
AAATTATTCATAATGATAGTAGGAGGCTTGGTAGGTTTAAGAATAGTTTTTGCTGTACTTTCTATAGTGA
ATAGAGTTAGGCAGGGATATTCACCATTATCGTTTCAGACCCACCTCCCAACCCCGAGGGGACCCGACAG
GCCCGAAGGAATAGAAGAAGAAGGTGGAGAGAGAGACAGAGACAGATCCATTCGATTAGTGAACGGATCT
CGACGGTATCGCCAAATGGCAGTATTCATCCACAATTTTAAAAGAAAAGGGGGGATTGGGGGGTACAGTG
CAGGGGAAAGAATAGTAGACATAATAGCAACAGACATACAAACTAAAGAATTACAAAAACAAATTACAAA
AATTCAAAATTTTCGGGTTTATTACAGGGACAGCAGAGATCCAGTTTGGATCGATAAGCTTGATATCGAA
TTCCTGCAGCCCCGATAAAATAAAAGATTTTATTTAGTCTCCAGAAAAAGGGGGGAATGAAAGACCCCAC
CTGTAGGTTTGGCAAGCTAGCTGCAGTAACGCCATTTTGCAAGGCATGGAAAAATACCAAACCAAGAATA
GAGAAGTTCAGATCAAGGGCGGGTACATGAAAATAGCTAACGTTGGGCCAAACAGGATATCTGCGGTGAG
CAGTTTCGGCCCCGGCCCGGGGCCAAGAACAGATGGTCACCGCAGTTTCGGCCCCGGCCCGAGGCCAAGA
ACAGATGGTCCCCAGATATGGCCCAACCCTCAGCAGTTTCTTAAGACCCATCAGATGTTTCCAGGCTCCC
CCAAGGACCTGAAATGACCCTGCGCCTTATTTGAATTAACCAATCAGCCTGCTTCTCGCTTCTGTTCGCG
CGCTTCTGCTTCCCGAGCTCTATAAAAGAGCTCACAACCCCTCACTCGGCGCGCCAGTCCTCCGACAGAC
TGAGTCGCCCGGGGGGGATCTGGAGCTCTCGAGAATTCTCACGATGCTCAGGCTGCTCTTGGCTCTCAAC
TTATTCCCTTCAATTCAAGTAACAGGAAACAAGCGTGGCGTGCCTCATATCGTGATGGTGGACGCCTACA
AGCGTTACAAGGGTAGCGGTAGCGGTAGCGGTGGAGGATCCAACAAGATTTTGGTGAAGCAGTCGCCCAT
GCTTGTAGCGTACGACAATGCGGTCAACCTTAGCTGCAAGTATTCCTACAATCTCTTCTCAAGGGAGTTC
CGGGCATCCCTTCACAAAGGACTGGATAGTGCTGTGGAAGTCTGTGTTGTATATGGGAATTACTCCCAGC
AGCTTCAGGTTTACTCAAAAACGGGGTTCAACTGTGATGGGAAATTGGGCAATGAATCAGTGACATTCTA
CCTCCAGAATTTGTATGTTAACCAAACAGATATTTACTTCTGCAAAATTGAAGTTATGTATCCTCCTCCT
TACCTAGACAATGAGAAGAGCAATGGAACCATTATCCATGTGAAAGGGAAACACCTTTGTCCAAGTCCCC
TATTTCCCGGACCTTCTAAGCCCTTTTGGGTGCTGGTGGTGGTTGGTGGAGTCCTGGCTTGCTATAGCTT
GCTAGTAACAGTGGCCTTTATTATTTTCTGGGTGAGGAGTAAGAGGAGCAGGCTCCTGCACAGTGACTTC
ATGAACATGACTCCCCGCCGCCCCGGGCCCACCCGCAAGCATTACCAGCCCTATGCCCCACCACGCGACT
TCGCAGCCTATCGCTCCTAAAGCGGCCGCGACTCTAGAGTCGACCTGCAGGCATGCAAGCTTGATATCAA
GCTTATCGATAATCAACCTCTGGATTACAAAATTTGTGAAAGATTGACTGGTATTCTTAACTATGTTGCT
CCTTTTACGCTATGTGGATACGCTGCTTTAATGCCTTTGTATCATGCTATTGCTTCCCGTATGGCTTTCA
TTTTCTCCTCCTTGTATAAATCCTGGTTGCTGTCTCTTTATGAGGAGTTGTGGCCCGTTGTCAGGCAACG
TGGCGTGGTGTGCACTGTGTTTGCTGACGCAACCCCCACTGGTTGGGGCATTGCCACCACCTGTCAGCTC
CTTTCCGGGACTTTCGCTTTCCCCCTCCCTATTGCCACGGCGGAACTCATCGCCGCCTGCCTTGCCCGCT
GCTGGACAGGGGCTCGGCTGTTGGGCACTGACAATTCCGTGGTGTTGTCGGGGAAATCATCGTCCTTTCC
TTGGCTGCTCGCCTGTGTTGCCACCTGGATTCTGCGCGGGACGTCCTTCTGCTACGTCCCTTCGGCCCTC
AATCCAGCGGACCTTCCTTCCCGCGGCCTGCTGCCGGCTCTGCGGCCTCTTCCGCGTCTTCGCCTTCGCC
CTCAGACGAGTCGGATCTCCCTTTGGGCCGCCTCCCCGCAT
Features (pLannotate 1.2.2; 33 found; start..end, strand, type, name):
     38..106     +  CDS            nef (fragment): NEF_HV1Z2 - Experimental evidence at protein level: Swiss-Prot protein existence level 1. Extracellular Nef protein targets CD4(+) T-lymphocytes for apoptosis by interacting with CXCR4 surface receptors. From Human immunodeficiency virus type 1 group M subtype D (isolate Z2/CDC-Z34) (HIV-1).
    108..341     +  LTR            3' LTR (ΔU3): self-inactivating 3' long terminal repeat (LTR) from HIV-1
    366..384     -  promoter       SP6 promoter: promoter for bacteriophage SP6 RNA polymerase
    612..891     +  CDS            TcR (fragment): tetracycline efflux protein; tet; confers resistance to tetracycline
    892..940     -  misc_feature   bom (fragment): basis of mobility region from pBR322
   1042..1077    -  CDS            rop (fragment): Rop protein, which maintains plasmids at low copy number; rop
   1172..1276    +  promoter       AmpR promoter: bla
   1277..2137    +  CDS            AmpR: β-lactamase; bla; confers resistance to ampicillin, carbenicillin, and related antibiotics
   2308..2896    +  rep_origin     ori: high-copy-number ColE1/pMB1/pBR322/pUC origin of replication
   3079..3135    +  CDS            lacI (fragment): lac repressor; lacI; The lac repressor binds to the lac operator to inhibit transcription in E. coli. This inhibition can be relieved by adding lactose or isopropyl-β-D-thiogalactopyranoside (IPTG).
   3142..3471    +  promoter       SV40 promoter: SV40 enhancer and early promoter
   3671..3790    +  CDS            gpt (fragment): XGPT_ECOLI - Also known as gpp, gxu. Experimental evidence at protein level: Swiss-Prot protein existence level 1. Purine salvage pathway enzyme that catalyzes the transfer of the ribosyl-5-phosphate group from 5-phospho-alpha-D-ribose 1- diphosphate (PRPP) to the N9 position of the 6-oxopurines guanine and xanthine to form the corresponding ribonucleotides GMP (guanosine 5'- monophosphate) and XMP (xanthosine 5'-monophosphate), with the release of PPi. To a lesser extent, also acts on hypoxanthine (PubMed:9100006, PubMed:3886014). Does not ribophosphorylate adenine (PubMed:3886014). From Esch
   3790..4125    +  CDS            gpt (fragment): XGPT_ECOLI - Also known as gpp, gxu. Experimental evidence at protein level: Swiss-Prot protein existence level 1. Purine salvage pathway enzyme that catalyzes the transfer of the ribosyl-5-phosphate group from 5-phospho-alpha-D-ribose 1- diphosphate (PRPP) to the N9 position of the 6-oxopurines guanine and xanthine to form the corresponding ribonucleotides GMP (guanosine 5'- monophosphate) and XMP (xanthosine 5'-monophosphate), with the release of PPi. To a lesser extent, also acts on hypoxanthine (PubMed:9100006, PubMed:3886014). Does not ribophosphorylate adenine (PubMed:3886014). From Esch
   4220..4525    +  CDS            frsA (fragment): FRSA_ECOLI - Also known as yafA. Experimental evidence at protein level: Swiss-Prot protein existence level 1. Catalyzes the hydrolysis of esters (PubMed:15808744). Displays esterase activity toward pNP-butyrate (PubMed:15808744). May stimulate mixed-acid fermentation by acting as a fermentation/respiration switch that down-regulates respiration and up- regulates fermentation rates (PubMed:15169777). From Escherichia coli (strain K12).
   4529..4603    +  CDS            small t antigen (fragment): SV40 (simian virus 40) small t antigen
   4605..4670    +  intron         small t intron: SV40 (simian virus 40) small t antigen intron
   4800..4820    +  CDS            SV40 NLS: nuclear localization signal of SV40 (simian virus 40) large T antigen
   5139..5222    +  CDS            large T antigen (fragment): large T antigen from SV40 (simian virus 40)
   5245..5379    +  polyA_signal   SV40 poly(A) signal: SV40 polyadenylation signal
   5546..5875    +  CDS            nef (fragment): NEF_HV1BR - Experimental evidence at protein level: Swiss-Prot protein existence level 1. Extracellular Nef protein targets CD4(+) T-lymphocytes for apoptosis by interacting with CXCR4 surface receptors (PubMed:14990729). From Human immunodeficiency virus type 1 group M subtype B (isolate BRU/LAI) (HIV-1).
   5923..6180    +  LTR            5' LTR (truncated): truncated 5' long terminal repeat (LTR) from HIV-1
   6227..6352    +  misc_feature   HIV-1 Ψ: packaging signal of human immunodeficiency virus type 1
   6336..6674    +  CDS            HIV-1 gag (fragment): gag protein from human immunodeficiency virus 1; gag
   6849..7082    +  misc_feature   RRE: The Rev response element (RRE) of HIV-1 allows for Rev-dependent mRNA export from the nucleus to the cytoplasm.
   7459..7559    +  CDS            Rev (fragment): human immunodeficiency virus 1 (HIV-1) Rev protein; rev; enhances nuclear export of unspliced and incompletely spliced viral mRNAs
   7596..7713    +  misc_feature   cPPT/CTS: central polypurine tract and central termination sequence of HIV-1
   7750..7782    -  misc_feature   MCS (fragment): pBluescript multiple cloning site
   7866..8273    +  promoter       SFFV promoter: spleen focus-forming virus long terminal repeat (LTR) promoter
   8304..9047    +  CDS            CD28: CD28_HUMAN - Experimental evidence at protein level: Swiss-Prot protein existence level 1. Involved in T-cell activation, the induction of cell proliferation and cytokine production and promotion of T-cell survival. Enhances the production of IL4 and IL10 in T-cells in conjunction with TCR/CD3 ligation and CD40L costimulation (PubMed:8617933). Isoform 3 enhances CD40L-mediated activation of NF-kappa-B and kinases MAPK8 and PAK2 in T-cells (PubMed:15067037). From Homo sapiens (Human).
   9062..9092    +  misc_feature   MCS (fragment): pUC18/19 multiple cloning site
   9093..9111    +  misc_feature   MCS (fragment): pBluescript multiple cloning site
   9111..9699    +  misc_feature   WPRE: woodchuck hepatitis virus posttranscriptional regulatory element
   9700..21      +  misc_feature   MCS (fragment) (across the origin): pBluescript multiple cloning site
