[The description below was written by a language model from this plasmid's Addgene catalogue record and pLannotate feature annotations shown in this document.]
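Description:
pHR-Spy-CD28(Y191F) is a lentiviral transfer plasmid of about 9.7 kb, built on the pHR backbone for expression of a mutant human CD28 in mammalian cells. In bacteria it is maintained by a high-copy ColE1/pUC-type origin and selected with ampicillin through the bla gene. The backbone also carries remnants of older vector ancestry, including fragments of the tetracycline resistance gene, bom and rop, plus an SV40 promoter followed by gpt fragments, SV40 small t intron sequences and an SV40 polyadenylation signal. These lie outside the region packaged into virus.

The viral portion runs from a truncated HIV-1 5' LTR through the Ψ packaging signal with a partial gag sequence, the Rev response element and the cPPT/CTS, and ends in a U3-deleted 3' LTR. That deletion makes the integrated provirus self-inactivating. Because the plasmid does not encode functional viral structural or enzymatic proteins, packaging and envelope functions must be supplied in trans to produce particles.

Within this frame, the spleen focus-forming virus (SFFV) promoter drives the CD28 open reading frame, and a downstream WPRE enhances transcript stability and expression. According to the catalogue entry, the receptor carries an N-terminal SpyTag003, a short peptide that forms a covalent bond with its SpyCatcher003 partner. The tag is not annotated separately in the feature table, so its exact placement relative to the signal peptide cannot be confirmed from it. The Y191F substitution replaces a tyrosine with phenylalanine, which cannot be phosphorylated. The record does not state the intended functional effect of this change. The associated publication concerns cis-B7:CD28 interactions and CD28 co-stimulation in CD8+ T cells.
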