Addgene plasmid #223623: pHR-Spy-CD28(Y191F)
Purpose: Lentiviral expression of human CD28 (Y191F) with SpyTag003 in mammalian cells
Depositing lab: Enfu Hui. Depositing organization: University of California, San Diego (UCSD). Publication: cis-B7:CD28 interactions at invaginated synaptic membranes provide CD28 co-stimulation and promote CD8(+) T cell function and anti-tumor immunity. Zhao Y, Caron C, Chan YY, Lee CK, Xu X, Zhang J, Masubuchi T, Wu C, Bui JD, Hui E. Immunity. 2023 Jun 13;56(6):1187-1203.e12. doi: 10.1016/j.immuni.2023.04.005. Epub 2023 May 8. PubMed 37160118.
Backbone
  Vector backbone: pHR
  Vector type: Lentiviral ; Mammalian Expression
Growth in bacteria
  Bacterial resistance: Ampicillin, 100 μg/mL
  Growth temperature: 37°C
  Growth strain: NEB Stable
  Copy number: High Copy
Gene/Insert
  Gene/Insert name: CD28
  Species: H. sapiens (human)
  Mutation: Y191F
  Entrez Gene: CD28 (a.k.a. Tp44)
  Tag / fusion protein: Spytag003 (N terminal on insert)
  Cloning method: Gibson Cloning
  Sequencing primers: 5′ ccaatcagcctgcttctcgcttc; 3′ ccagaggttgattatcgataagc
Terms and licenses: Academic/Nonprofit Terms; Industry Terms: Not Available to Industry
Depositor comments: Plasmid lab code: L2210
How to cite: pHR-Spy-CD28(Y191F) was a gift from Enfu Hui (Addgene plasmid # 223623 ; http://n2t.net/addgene:223623 ; RRID:Addgene_223623)
